>Addgene plasmid #48489 | pFUSB4_CTGC | depositor full sequence | sequence record 70189 | Full Sequence
ATGTTTTCCCAGTCACGACGTTGTAAAACGACGGCCAGTCTTAAGCGTCTCATGGCCTGACCCCGGACCA
AGTGGTGGCCTATCGCCAGCCACGATGGCGGCAAGCAAGCGCTCGAAACGGTGCAGCGGCTGTTGCCGGT
GCTGTGCCAGGACCATGGCCTGACCCCGGACCAAGTGGTGGCTATCGCCAGCAACGGTGGCGGCAAGCAA
GCGCTCGAAACGGTGCAGCGGCTGTTGCCGGTGCTGTGCCAGGACCATGGCCTGACCCCGGACCAAGTGG
TGGCTATCGCCAGCAACAATGGCGGCAAGCAAGCGCTCGAAACGGTGCAGCGGCTGTTGCCGGTGCTGTG
CCAGGACCATGGCCTGACTCCGGACCAAGTGGTGGCTATCGCCAGCCACGATGGCGGCAAGCAAGCGCTC
GAAACGGTGCAGCGGCTGTTGCCGGTGCTGTGCCAGGACCATGGCCTGACCCCGGACCAAGTGGTGGCTA
TCGAGACGTCTAGACCAGCCAGGACAGAAATGCCTCGACTTCGCTGCTACCCAAGGTTGCCGGGTGACGC
ACACCGTGGAAACGGATGAAGGCACGAACCCAGTGGACATAAGCCTGTTCGGTTCGTAAGCTGTAATGCA
AGTAGCGTATGCGCTCACGCAACTGGTCCAGAACCTTGACCGAACGCAGCGGTGGTAACGGCGCAGTGGC
GGTTTTCATGGCTTGTTATGACTGTTTTTTTGGGGTACAGTCTATGCCTCGGGCATCCAAGCAGCAAGCG
CGTTACGCCGTGGGTCGATGTTTGATGTTATGGAGCAGCAACGATGTTACGCAGCAGGGCAGTCGCCCTA
AAACAAAGTTAAACATTATGAGGGAAGCGGTGATCGCCGAAGTATCGACTCAACTATCAGAGGTAGTTGG
CGTCATCGAGCGCCATCTCGAACCGACGTTGCTGGCCGTACATTTGTACGGCTCCGCAGTGGATGGCGGC
CTGAAGCCACACAGTGATATTGATTTGCTGGTTACGGTGACCGTAAGGCTTGATGAAACAACGCGGCGAG
CTTTGATCAACGACCTTTTGGAAACTTCGGCTTCCCCTGGAGAGAGCGAGATTCTCCGCGCTGTAGAAGT
CACCATTGTTGTGCACGACGACATCATTCCGTGGCGTTATCCAGCTAAGCGCGAACTGCAATTTGGAGAA
TGGCAGCGCAATGACATTCTTGCAGGTATCTTCGAGCCAGCCACGATCGACATTGATCTGGCTATCTTGC
TGACAAAAGCAAGAGAACATAGCGTTGCCTTGGTAGGTCCAGCGGCGGAGGAACTCTTTGATCCGGTTCC
TGAACAGGATCTATTTGAGGCGCTAAATGAAACCTTAACGCTATGGAACTCGCCGCCCGACTGGGCTGGC
GATGAGCGAAATGTAGTGCTTACGTTGTCCCGCATTTGGTACAGCGCAGTAACCGGCAAAATCGCGCCGA
AGGATGTCGCTGCCGACTGGGCAATGGAGCGCCTGCCGGCCCAGTATCAGCCCGTCATACTTGAAGCTAG
ACAGGCTTATCTTGGACAAGAAGAAGATCGCTTGGCCTCGCGCGCAGATCAGTTGGAAGAATTTGTCCAC
TACGTGAAAGGCGAGATCACCAAGGTAGTCGGCAAATAACCCTCGAGCCACCCATGACCAAAATCCCTTA
ACGTGAGTTACGCGTCGTTCCACTGAGCGTCAGACCCCGTAGAAAAGATCAAAGGATCTTCTTGAGATCC
TTTTTTTCTGCGCGTAATCTGCTGCTTGCAAACAAAAAAACCACCGCTACCAGCGGTGGTTTGTTTGCCG
GATCAAGAGCTACCAACTCTTTTTCCGAAGGTAACTGGCTTCAGCAGAGCGCAGATACCAAATACTGTCC
TTCTAGTGTAGCCGTAGTTAGGCCACCACTTCAAGAACTCTGTAGCACCGCCTACATACCTCGCTCTGCT
AATCCTGTTACCAGTGGCTGCTGCCAGTGGCGATAAGTCGTGTCTTACCGGGTTGGACTCAAGACGATAG
TTACCGGATAAGGCGCAGCGGTCGGGCTGAACGGGGGGTTCGTGCACACAGCCCAGCTTGGAGCGAACGA
CCTACACCGAACTGAGATACCTACAGCGTGAGCATTGAGAAAGCGCCACGCTTCCCGAAGGGAGAAAGGC
GGACAGGTATCCGGTAAGCGGCAGGGTCGGAACAGGAGAGCGCACGAGGGAGCTTCCAGGGGGAAACGCC
TGGTATCTTTATAGTCCTGTCGGGTTTCGCCACCTCTGACTTGAGCGTCGATTTTTGTGATGCTCGTCAG
GGGGGCGGAGCCTATGGAAAAACGCCAGCAACGCGGCCTTTTTACGGTTCCTGGCCTTTTGCTGGCCTTT
TGCTCACATGTTCTTTCCTGCGTTATCCCCTGATTCTGTGGATAACCGTATTACCGCCTTTGAGTGAGCT
GATACCGCTCGCCGCAGCCGAACGACCGAGCGCAGCGAGTCAGTGAGCGAGGAAGCGGAAGAGCGCCCAA
TACGCAAACCGCCTCTCCCCGCGCGTTGGCCGATTCATTAATGCAGCTGGCACGACAGGTTTCCCGACTG
GAAAGCGGGCAGTGAGCGCAACGCAATTAATACGCGTACCGCTAGCCAGGAAGAGTTTGTAGAAACGCAA
AAAGGCCATCCGTCAGGATGGCCTTCTGCTTAGTTTGATGCCTGGCAGTTTATGGCGGGCGTCCTGCCCG
CCACCCTCCGGGCCGTTGCTTCACAACGTTCAAATCCGCTCCCGGCGGATTTGTCCTACTCAGGAGAGCG
TTCACCGACAAACAACAGATAAAACGAAAGGCCCAGTCTTCCGACTGAGCCTTTCGTTTTATTTGATGCC
TGGCAGTTCCCTACTCTCGCGTTAACGCTAGCATGG
Features (pLannotate 1.2.2; 8 found; start..end, strand, type, name):
      3..39      -  CDS            lacZα (fragment): LacZα fragment of β-galactosidase; lacZ fragment
    596..619     +  promoter       Pc promoter (fragment): intI1 (promoter lies within the coding sequence); class 1 integron promoter
    795..851     +  CDS            GmR (fragment): gentamycin acetyltransferase; aacC1; confers resistance to gentamycin
    858..1649    +  CDS            SmR: aminoglycoside adenylyltransferase (Murphy, 1985); aadA; confers resistance to spectinomycin and streptomycin
   1742..2330    +  rep_origin     ori: high-copy-number ColE1/pMB1/pBR322/pUC origin of replication
   2513..2605    +  CDS            lacI (fragment): lac repressor; lacI; The lac repressor binds to the lac operator to inhibit transcription in E. coli. This inhibition can be relieved by adding lactose or isopropyl-β-D-thiogalactopyranoside (IPTG).
   2660..2687    -  terminator     rrnB T2 terminator: transcription terminator T2 from the E. coli rrnB gene
   2819..2862    +  terminator     rrnB T1 terminator: Escherichia coli rrnB; transcription terminator T1 from the E. coli rrnB gene
