[The description below was written by a language model from this plasmid's Addgene catalogue record and pLannotate feature annotations shown in this document.]
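Description:
pFUSB4_CTGC is a pre-assembled TALE repeat array plasmid built in the pFUS_B4 backbone, an intermediate vector from the Golden Gate TALEN assembly system. Its synthetic insert is a block of four TALE repeats carrying the repeat-variable diresidues HD, NG, NN and HD. Under the standard RVD code these recognise C, T, G and C, hence the "CTGC" in the name. The depositor notes that the plasmid was made by Golden Gate cloning. It belongs to a collection associated with a simplified 15-RVD GoldyTALEN design for in vivo genome engineering, in which ready-made repeat blocks can be combined to shorten the construction of full-length TALE arrays.

The repository lists the vector type as mammalian expression/TALEN, but the annotated features of the 2,906 nt sequence are entirely bacterial. No eukaryotic promoter, nuclease domain or polyadenylation signal is annotated. The plasmid is therefore best regarded as a cloning intermediate whose repeat block is meant to be moved into a final TALEN expression backbone, not as something expressed directly. It is propagated in E. coli from a high-copy ColE1/pUC-type origin and selected with spectinomycin through the aadA (SmR) aminoglycoside adenylyltransferase gene. That gene lies downstream of a fragment of the class 1 integron Pc promoter and a remnant of a gentamicin resistance gene. Short lacZα and lacI fragments are also annotated, likely left over from a screening cassette displaced by the insert, along with the rrnB T1 and T2 terminators. The annotation software did not label the TALE repeats themselves, which presumably occupy the unannotated region near the lacZα remnant.
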