Addgene plasmid #48489: pFUSB4_CTGC
Depositing lab: Stephen Ekker. Depositing organization: Mayo Foundation for Medical Education and Research. Publication: High Efficiency In Vivo Genome Engineering with a Simplified 15-RVD GoldyTALEN Design. Ma AC, Lee HB, Clark KJ, Ekker SC. PLoS One. 2013 May 29;8(5):e65259. doi: 10.1371/journal.pone.0065259. Print 2013. PubMed 23734242.
Backbone
  Vector backbone: pFUS_B4
  Vector type: Mammalian Expression, TALEN
Growth in bacteria
  Bacterial resistance: Spectinomycin, 50 μg/mL
  Growth temperature: 37°C
  Growth strain: Top10
  Copy number: Unknown
Gene/Insert
  Gene/Insert name: RVD sequence: HD NG NN HD
  Species: Synthetic
  Cloning method: Unknown
  Sequencing primers: 5′ ttgatgcctggcagttccct; 3′ cgaaccgaacaggcttatgt
Terms and licenses: Academic/Nonprofit Terms; Industry Terms: Not Available to Industry
Depositor comments: Plasmid was created using Golden Gate cloning.
How to cite: pFUSB4_CTGC was a gift from Stephen Ekker (Addgene plasmid # 48489 ; http://n2t.net/addgene:48489 ; RRID:Addgene_48489)
