>Addgene plasmid #48489 | pFUSB4_CTGC | addgene partial sequence | sequence record 70873 | pCR8_F1 5'-ttgatgcctggcagttccct-3'
GTCACGACGTTGTAAAACGACGGCCAGTCTTAAGCGTCTCATGGCCTGACCCCGGACCAAGTGGTGGCTA
TCGCCAGCCACGATGGCGGCAAGCAAGCGCTCGAAACGGTGCAGCGGCTGTTGCCGGTGCTGTGCCAGGA
CCATGGCCTGACCCCGGACCAAGTGGTGGCTATCGCCAGCAACGGTGGCGGCAAGCAAGCGCTCGAAACG
GTGCAGCGGCTGTTGCCGGTGCTGTGCCAGGACCATGGCCTGACCCCGGACCAAGTGGTGGCTATCGCCA
GCAACAATGGCGGCAAGCAAGCGCTCGAAACGGTGCAGCGGCTGTTGCCGGTGCTGTGCCAGGACCATGG
CCTGACTCCGGACCAAGTGGTGGCTATCGCCAGCCACGATGGCGGCAAGCAAGCGCTCGAAACGGTGCAG
CGGCTGTTGCCGGTGCTGTGCCAGGACCATGGCCTGACCCCGGACCAAGTGGTGGCTATCGAGACGTCTA
GACCAGCCAGGACAGAAATGCCTCGACTTCGCTGCTACCCAAGGTTGCCGGGTGACGCACACCGTGGAAA
CGGATGAAGGCACGAACCCAGTGGACATAAGCCTGTTCGGTTCGTAAGCTGTAATGCAAGTAGCGTATGC
GCTCACGCAACTGGTCCAGAACCTTGACCGAACGCAGCGGTGGTAACGGCGCAGTGGCGGTTTTCATGGC
TTGTTATGACTGTTTTTTTGGGGTACAGTCTATGCCTCGGGCATCCAAGCAGCAAGCGCGTTACGCCGTG
GGTCGATGTTTGATGTTATGGAGCAGCAACGATGTTACGCAGCAGGGCAGTCGCCCTAAAACAAAGTTAA
ACATTATGAGGGAAGCGGTGATCGCCGAAGTATCGACTCAACTATCA
